>Addgene plasmid #211160 | pBiT3.1-C_PALB2:1-1186 | addgene full sequence | sequence record 425859 | Addgene NGS Result
AAGACGCGTTAATTAAGACGTCGGCAGTGAAAAAAATGCTTTATTTGTGAAATTTGTGATGCTATTGCTT
TATTTGTAACCATTATAAGCTGCAATAAACAAGTTAACAACAACAATTGCATTCATTTTATGTTTCAGGT
TCAGGGGGAGGTGTGGGAGGTTTTTTAAAGCAAGTAAAACCTCTACAAATGTGGTATGGCTGATTATGAT
CCGCGGCCGCAATACGTCGACGTTATCAGCTGACTTCGTACGAGAGCCTAGGATTATGGCGCGCCACTAG
TTATTAATAGTAATCAATTACGGGGTCATTAGTTCATAGCCCATATATGGAGTTCCGCGTTACATAACTT
ACGGTAAATGGCCCGCCTGGCTGACCGCCCAACGACCCCCGCCCATTGACGTCAATAATGACGTATGTTC
CCATAGTAACGCCAATAGGGACTTTCCATTGACGTCAATGGGTGGAGTATTTACGGTAAACTGCCCACTT
GGCAGTACATCAAGTGTATCATATGCCAAGTCCGCCCCCTATTGACGTCAATGACGGTAAATGGCCCGCC
TGGCATTATGCCCAGTACATGACCTTACGGGACTTTCCTACTTGGCAGTACATCTACGTATTAGTCATCG
CTATTACCATGGTGATGCGGTTTTGGCAGTACACCAATGGGCGTGGATAGCGGTTTGACTCACGGGGATT
TCCAAGTCTCCACCCCATTGACGTCAATGGGAGTTTGTTTTGGCACCAAAATCAACGGGACTTTCCAAAA
TGTCGTAATAACCCCGCCCCGTTGACGCAAATGGGCGGTAGGCGTGTACGGTGGGAGGTCTATATAAGCA
GAGCTGGTTTAGTGAACCGTCAGATCACTAGAATCTTTATTGCGGTAGTTTATCACAGTTAAATTGCTAA
CGCAGTCAGTGCTTCTGACACAACAGTCTCGAACTTAAGCTGCAGAAGTTGGTCGTGAGGCACTGGGCAG
GTAAGTATCAAGGTTACAAGACAGGTTTAAGGAGACCAATAGAAACTGGGCTTGTCGAGACAGAGAAGAC
TCTTGCGTTTCTGATAGGCACCTATTGGTCTTACTGACATCCACTTTGCCTTTCTCTCCACAGGTGTCCA
CTCCCAGTTCAATTACAGCTCTTAAGGCTAGAGTATTAATACGACTCACTATAGGGGCGATCGCAACAAG
CTTCGGGAAGATCTGGAGCTAGCGGCGGGGGATCCGGTGGGAATTCGACACC
[3558 nt withheld, positions 1243-4800]
GGCTCGAGCGGTGGGAGCTCCGGTGTGAGCGGCTGGCGGCTGTTCAAGAAGATTAGCTAAGTTTAAACGG
CCGCGACTCTAGACTGCAGGCATGCAAGCTGATTTGGCTGCTGCCACCGCTGAGCAAGGCCGCTTCGAGC
AGACATGATAAGATACATTGATGAGTTTGGACAAACCACAACTAGAATGCAGTGAAAAAAATGCTTTATT
TGTGAAATTTGTGATGCTATTGCTTTATTTGTAACCATTATAAGCTGCAATAAACAAGTTAACAACAACA
ATTGCATTCATTTTATGTTTCAGGTTCAGGGGGAGATGTGGGAGGTTTTTTTAAGCAAGTAAAACCTCTA
CAAATGTGGTAAAATCTTAATTAAGACTTCTAATATAACTTCGTATAGCATACATTATACGAAGTTATGG
TTCCACTGTTGACAATTAATCATCGGCATAGTATATCGGCATAGTATAATACGACAAGGTGAGGAACTAA
ACCCAGGAGGCAGATCATGATTGAACAAGATGGATTGCACGCAGGTTCTCCGGCCGCTTGGGTGGAGAGG
CTATTCGGCTATGACTGGGCACAACAGACAATCGGCTGCTCTGATGCCGCCGTGTTCCGGCTGTCAGCGC
AGGGGCGCCCGGTTCTTTTTGTCAAGACCGACCTGTCCGGTGCCCTGAATGAACTGCAGGACGAGGCAGC
GCGGCTATCGTGGCTGGCCACGACGGGCGTTCCTTGCGCAGCTGTGCTCGACGTTGTCACTGAAGCGGGA
AGGGACTGGCTGCTATTGGGCGAAGTGCCGGGGCAGGATCTCCTGTCATCTCACCTTGCTCCTGCCGAGA
AAGTATCCATCATGGCTGATGCAATGCGGCGGCTGCATACGCTTGATCCGGCTACCTGCCCATTCGACCA
CCAAGCGAAACATCGCATCGAGCGAGCACGTACTCGGATGGAAGCCGGTCTTGTCGATCAGGATGATCTG
GACGAAGAGCATCAGGGGCTCGCGCCAGCCGAACTGTTCGCCAGGCTCAAGGCGCGCATGCCCGACGGCG
AGGATCTCGTCGTGACCCATGGCGATGCCTGCTTGCCGAATATCATGGTGGAAAATGGCCGCTTTTCTGG
ATTCATCGACTGTGGCCGGCTGGGTGTGGCGGACCGCTATCAGGACATAGCGTTGGCTACCCGTGATATT
GCTGAAGAGCTTGGCGGCGAATGGGCTGACCGCTTCCTCGTGCTTTACGGTATCGCCGCTCCCGATTCGC
AGCGCATCGCCTTCTATCGCCTTCTTGACGAGTTCTTCTGATTCGAAATGACCGACCAAGCGACGCCCAA
CCGGTATCAGCTCACTCAAAGGCGGTAATACGGTTATCCACAGAATCAGGGGATAACGCAGGAAAGAACA
TGTGAGCAAAAGGCCAGCAAAAGGCCAGGAACCGTAAAAAGGCCGCGTTGCTGGCGTTTTTCCATAGGCT
CCGCCCCCCTGACGAGCATCACAAAAATCGACGCTCAAGTCAGAGGTGGCGAAACCCGACAGGACTATAA
AGATACCAGGCGTTTCCCCCTGGAAGCTCCCTCGTGCGCTCTCCTGTTCCGACCCTGCCGCTTACCGGAT
ACCTGTCCGCCTTTCTCCCTTCGGGAAGCGTGGCGCTTTCTCATAGCTCACGCTGTAGGTATCTCAGTTC
GGTGTAGGTCGTTCGCTCCAAGCTGGGCTGTGTGCACGAACCCCCCGTTCAGCCCGACCGCTGCGCCTTA
TCCGGTAACTATCGTCTTGAGTCCAACCCGGTAAGACACGACTTATCGCCACTGGCAGCAGCCACTGGTA
ACAGGATTAGCAGAGCGAGGTATGTAGGCGGTGCTACAGAGTTCTTGAAGTGGTGGCCTAACTACGGCTA
CACTAGAAGGACAGTATTTGGTATCTGCGCTCTGCTGAAGCCAGTTACCTTCGGAAAAAGAGTTGGTAGC
TCTTGATCCGGCAAACAAACCACCGCTGGTAGCGGTGGTTTTTTTGTTTGCAAGCAGCAGATTACGCGCA
GAAAAAAAGGATTTCAAGAAGATCCTTTGATCTTTTCTACGGGGTCTGACGCTCAGTGGAACGAAAACTC
ACGTTAAGGGATTTTGGTCATGAGATTATCAAAAAGGATCTTCACCTAGATCCTTTTATAGTCCGGAATC
GTCACACAAAAAACCAACACACAGATGTAATGAAAATAAAGATATTTTATTGCGGCCATCGTGATGGCTA
GAGTTTAGCCCTCCCACACATAACCAGAGGGCAGCAATTCACGAATCCCAACTGCCGTCGGCTGTCCATC
ACTGTCCTTCACTATGGCTTTGATCCCAGGATGCAGATCGAGAAGCACCTGTCGGCACCGTCCGCAGGGG
CTCAAGATGCCCCTGTTCTCATTTCCGATCGCGACGATACAAGTCAGGTTGCCAGCTGCCGCAGCAGCAG
CAGTGCCCAGCACCACGAGTTCTGCACAAGGTCCCCCAGTAAAATGATATACATTGACACCAGTGAAGAT
GCGGCCGTCGCTAGAGAGAGCTGCGCTGGCGACGCTGTAGTCTTCAGAGATGGGGATGCTGTTGATTGTA
GCCGTTGCTCTTTCAATGAGGGTGGATTCTTCTTGAGACAAAGGCTTGGCCATGGTGGCGCTAGTGTCAG
AAGAATCGAGCTTTTTGCAAAAGCCTAGGCCTCCAAAAAAGCCTCCTCACTACTTCTGGAATAGCTCAGA
GGCCGAGGCGGCCTCGGCCTCTGCATAAATAAAAAAAATTAGTCAGCCATGGGGCGGAGAATGGGCGGAA
CTGGGCGGAGTTAGGGGCGGGATGGGCGGAGTTAGGGGCGGGACTATGGTTGCTGACTAATTGAGATGCA
TGCTTTGCATACTTCTGCCTGCTGGGGAGCCTGGGGACTTTCCACACCTGGTTGCTGACTAATTGAGATG
CATGCTTTGCATACTTCTGCCTGCTGGGGAGCCTGGGGACTTTCCACACCCTAACTGACACACATTCCAC
AGCTGGTTCTTTCCGCCTCAGAAGGTACCTAACCAAGTTCCTCTTTCAGAGGTTATTTCAGGCCATGGTG
CTGCGC
Features (pLannotate 1.2.2; 17 found; start..end, strand, type, name):
     24..105     -  polyA_signal   SV40 poly(A) signal: SV40 polyadenylation signal
    128..211     -  CDS            large T antigen (fragment): large T antigen from SV40 (simian virus 40)
    276..641     +  enhancer       CMV enhancer: human cytomegalovirus immediate early enhancer
    643..842     +  promoter       CMV promoter: human cytomegalovirus (CMV) immediate early promoter
    981..1113    +  intron         chimeric intron: chimera between introns from human β-globin and immunoglobulin heavy chain genes
   1157..1175    +  promoter       T7 promoter: promoter for bacteriophage T7 RNA polymerase
   1243..4800    +  CDS            PALB2 (sequence withheld): PALB2_HUMAN - Also known as FANCN. Experimental evidence at protein level: Swiss-Prot protein existence level 1. Plays a critical role in homologous recombination repair (HRR) through its ability to recruit BRCA2 and RAD51 to DNA breaks (PubMed:16793542, PubMed:19423707, PubMed:19369211, PubMed:22941656, PubMed:24141787, PubMed:28319063). Strongly stimulates the DNA strand- invasion activity of RAD51, stabilizes the nucleoprotein filament against a disruptive BRC3-BRC4 polypeptide and helps RAD51 to overcome the suppressive effect of replication protein A (RPA) (PubMed:20871615). Functionally
   4896..4923    +  CDS            SET1 (fragment): solubility-enhancement tag derived from T7 phage gene 10B
   4949..5070    -  polyA_signal   SV40 poly(A) signal: SV40 polyadenylation signal
   5093..5161    -  CDS            large T antigen (fragment): large T antigen from SV40 (simian virus 40)
   5185..5218    +  protein_bind   loxP: Cre-mediated recombination occurs in the 8-bp core sequence (GCATACAT). Cre recombinase
   5228..5275    +  promoter       EM7 promoter: synthetic bacterial promoter&nbsp
   5307..6098    +  CDS            neo: KKA2_KLEPN - Also known as kan, nptII. Experimental evidence at protein level: Swiss-Prot protein existence level 1. Resistance to kanamycin, neomycin, paromomycin, ribostamycin, butirosin and gentamicin B. From Klebsiella pneumoniae.
   6259..6847    -  rep_origin     ori: high-copy-number ColE1/pMB1/pBR322/pUC origin of replication
   6973..7021    -  polyA_signal   poly(A) signal: synthetic polyadenylation signal
   7045..7443    -  CDS            BSD: blasticidin S deaminase; Aspergillus terreus BSD; confers resistance to blasticidin
   7474..7831    -  promoter       SV40 promoter: SV40 enhancer and early promoter
