[The description below was written by a language model from this plasmid's Addgene catalogue record and pLannotate feature annotations shown in this document.]
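Description:
pBiT3.1-C_PALB2:1-1186 is a mammalian expression plasmid built on Promega's pBiT3.1-C backbone and carrying full-length, wild-type human PALB2 (residues M1–S1186, a 3,558 bp insert derived from a Mammalian Gene Collection clone). The open reading frame was introduced by ligation-independent cloning between EcoRI and XhoI sites that remain intact. It is fused at its C terminus, through a short glycine/serine linker, to the HiBiT peptide. HiBiT is the small 11-residue fragment of split NanoLuc luciferase that complements LgBiT with high affinity to produce luminescence. Transcription is driven by the CMV immediate-early enhancer and promoter, followed by a chimeric β-globin/immunoglobulin intron that improves mRNA processing, and it ends at an SV40 polyadenylation signal. A T7 promoter upstream of the insert serves as a sequencing primer site and could support in vitro transcription.

In bacteria the plasmid replicates at high copy from a ColE1/pUC-type origin and is selected with kanamycin through the neo (nptII) gene, which the feature table shows under the bacterial EM7 promoter and preceded by a loxP site. The catalogue lists neomycin/G418 as the mammalian selectable marker. The annotated sequence, however, also contains an SV40 promoter-driven blasticidin S deaminase cassette with a synthetic poly(A) signal, and no eukaryotic promoter is annotated directly upstream of neo. The small "SET1" and large T antigen fragments are probably annotation artefacts of backbone and SV40 terminator sequence.

PALB2 is a WD40 repeat-containing homologous recombination factor that recruits BRCA2 and RAD51 to DNA breaks. The construct was deposited as part of a study of the ligandability of WD40 repeat proteins. The HiBiT tag suits it to luminescent quantification of PALB2 levels in cells, though the record does not specify the assays in which it was used.
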