Addgene plasmid #211160: pBiT3.1-C_PALB2:1-1186
Purpose: Mammalian expression of full-length human PALB2. C-terminal HiBiT tag.
Depositing lab: Cheryl Arrowsmith. Depositing organization: University of Toronto. Publication: A Target Class Ligandability Evaluation of WD40 Repeat-Containing Proteins. Ackloo S, Li F, Szewczyk M, Seitova A, Loppnau P, Zeng H, Xu J, Ahmad S, Arnautova YA, Baghaie AJ, Beldar S, Bolotokova A, Centrella PA, Chau I, Clark MA, Cuozzo JW, Dehghani-Tafti S, Disch JS, Dong A, Dumas A, Feng JA, Ghiabi P, Gibson E, Gilmer J, Goldman B, Green SR, Guie MA, Guilinger JP, Harms N, Herasymenko O, Houliston S, Hutchinson A, Kearnes S, Keefe AD, Kimani SW, Kramer T, Kutera M, Kwak HA, Lento C, Li Y, Liu J, Loup J, Machado RAC, Mulhern CJ, Perveen S, Righetto GL, Riley P, Shrestha S, Sigel EA, Silva M, Sintchak MD, Slakman BL, Taylor RD, Thompson J, Torng W, Underkoffler C, von Rechenberg M, Walsh RT, Watson I, Wilson DJ, Wolf E, Yadav M, Yazdi AK, Zhang J, Zhang Y, Santhakumar V, Edwards AM, Barsyte-Lovejoy D, Schapira M, Brown PJ, Halabelian L, Arrowsmith CH. J Med Chem. 2025 Jan 23;68(2):1092-1112. doi: 10.1021/acs.jmedchem.4c02010. Epub 2024 Nov 4. PubMed 39495097.
Backbone
  Vector backbone: pBiT3.1-C
  Backbone manufacturer: Promega
  Vector type: Mammalian Expression
  Selectable markers: Neomycin (select with G418)
Growth in bacteria
  Bacterial resistance: Kanamycin, 50 μg/mL
  Growth temperature: 37°C
  Growth strain: DH5alpha
  Copy number: High Copy
Gene/Insert
  Gene/Insert name: PALB2:M1-S1186
  Species: H. sapiens (human)
  Insert size (bp): 3558
  Mutation: wild type
  Entrez Gene: PALB2 (a.k.a. BROVCA5, FANCN, PNCA3)
  Promoter: CMV
  Tag / fusion protein: GSSGGSSGVSGWRLFKKIS (C terminal on insert)
  Cloning method: Ligation Independent Cloning
  Sequencing primers: 5′ T7; 3′ TTGCTCAGCGGTGGCAGCAG
Resource information
  A portion of this plasmid was derived from a plasmid made by: Mammalian Gene Collection (BC044254)
Terms and licenses: Academic/Nonprofit Terms; Industry Terms: Not Available to Industry
Depositor comments: 5' Cloning Site: EcoR1 (not destroyed), 3' Cloning Site: Xho1 (not destroyed).
How to cite: pBiT3.1-C_PALB2:1-1186 was a gift from Cheryl Arrowsmith (Addgene plasmid # 211160 ; http://n2t.net/addgene:211160 ; RRID:Addgene_211160)
