>Addgene plasmid #211160 | pBiT3.1-C_PALB2:1-1186 | depositor partial sequence | sequence record 411798 | Insert sequence
[3558 nt withheld, positions 1-3558]
